>Addgene plasmid #83385 | His8:MBP-tev-Arg-eK-Flv | addgene full sequence | sequence record 173975 | Addgene NGS Result
ATCCCGCAGATGTCCGCTTTCTGGTATGCCGTGCGTACTGCGGTGATCAACGCCGCCAGCGGTCGTCAGA
CTGTCGATGAAGCCCTGAAAGACGCGCAGACTAATTCGAGCTCGAACAACAACAACAATAACAATAACAA
CAACCTCGGGATCGACGAAAACCTGTACCTCACAAGTTTGTACAAAAAAGCAGGCTTAGAGAATCTTTAT
TTTCAGAGACACGGATCTGGAGCTTGGCTGTTGCCCGTCTCACTGGTGAAAAGAAAAACCACCCTGGCGC
CCAATACGCAAACCGCCTCTCCCCGCGCGTTGGCCGATTCATTAATGCAGGGAATGGGATCCTACCCATA
CGATGTTCCTGACTATGCGGGCTATCCCTATGACGTCCCGGACTATGCAGGATCCTATCCATACGACGTT
CCAGATTACGCTGGTGCTGCAGATATCACTCTTATCAGCGGCAGCACCCTCGGCGGTGCCGAATATGTAG
CAGAACACCTGGCTGAAAAGCTGGAAGAGGCGGGTTTTACCACCGAAACGCTGCACGGTCCGCTGTTGGA
AGATTTATCTGCCTCGGGGATCTGGCTGATTATCAGCTCCACCCACGGTGCCGGAGATATTCCGGACAAC
CTTTCTCCTTTCTATGAAGCATTGCAGGAACAGAAGCCCGATCTTTCTGCGGTCCGCTTTGGCGCAATCG
GTATTGGTAGTCGTGAATATGACACCTTTTGTGGGGCTATCGATAAACTCGAGGCAGAACTCAAAGATTC
CGGTGCAAAACAGACAGGCGAAACACTGAAGATCAACATTCTTGATCACGACATTCCGGAAGATCCGGCA
GAAGAATGGCTGGGATCGTGGATTAATTTACTCAAATAATGATACCCAGCTTTCTTGTACAAAGTGGTGA
TGGCGCGCCTGTAGGACGTCGACGGTACCATCGATACGCGTTCGAAGCTTAATTAGCTGAGCTTGGACTC
CTGTTGATAGATCCAGTAATGACCTCAGAACTCCATCTGGATTTGTTCAGAACGCTCGGTTGCCGCCGGG
CGTTTTTTATTGGTGAGAATCCAAGCTAGCTTGGCGAGATTTTCAGGAGCTAAGGAAGCTAAAATGGAGA
AAAAAATCACTGGATATACCACCGTTGATATATCCCAATGGCATCGTAAAGAACATTTTGAGGCATTTCA
GTCAGTTGCTCAATGTACCTATAACCAGACCGTTCAGCTGGATATTACGGCCTTTTTAAAGACCGTAAAG
AAAAATAAGCACAAGTTTTATCCGGCCTTTATTCACATTCTTGCCCGCCTGATGAATGCTCATCCGGAAT
TTCGTATGGCAATGAAAGACGGTGAGCTGGTGATATGGGATAGTGTTCACCCTTGTTACACCGTTTTCCA
TGAGCAAACTGAAACGTTTTCATCGCTCTGGAGTGAATACCACGACGATTTCCGGCAGTTTCTACACATA
TATTCGCAAGATGTGGCGTGTTACGGTGAAAACCTGGCCTATTTCCCTAAAGGGTTTATTGAGAATATGT
TTTTCGTCTCAGCCAATCCCTGGGTGAGTTTCACCAGTTTTGATTTAAACGTGGCCAATATGGACAACTT
CTTCGCCCCCGTTTTCACCATGGGCAAATATTATACGCAAGGCGACAAGGTGCTGATGCCGCTGGCGATT
CAGGTTCATCATGCCGTTTGTGATGGCTTCCATGTCGGCAGAATGCTTAATGAATTACAACAGTACTGCG
ATGAGTGGCAGGGCGGGGCGTAATTTTTTTAAGGCAGTTATTGGTGCCCTTAAACGCCTGGGGTAATGAC
TCTCTAGCTTGAGGCATCAAATAAAACGAAAGGCTCAGTCGAAAGACTGGGCCTTTCGTTTTATCTGTTG
TTTGTCGGTGAACGCTCTCCTGAGTAGGACAAATCCGCCCTCTAGATTACGTGCAGTCGATGATAAGCTG
TCAAACATGAGAATTGTGCCTAATGAGTGAGCTAACTTACATTAATTGCGTTGCGCTCACTGCCCGCTTT
CCAGTCGGGAAACCTGTCGTGCCAGCTGCATTAATGAATCGGCCAACGCGCGGGGAGAGGCGGTTTGCGT
ATTGGGCGCCAGGGTGGTTTTTCTTTTCACCAGTGAGACGGGCAACAGCTGATTGCCCTTCACCGCCTGG
CCCTGAGAGAGTTGCAGCAAGCGGTCCACGCTGGTTTGCCCCAGCAGGCGAAAATCCTGTTTGATGGTGG
TTAACGGCGGGATATAACATGAGCTGTCTTCGGTATCGTCGTATCCCACTACCGAGATATCCGCACCAAC
GCGCAGCCCGGACTCGGTAATGGCGCGCATTGCGCCCAGCGCCATCTGATCGTTGGCAACCAGCATCGCA
GTGGGAACGATGCCCTCATTCAGCATTTGCATGGTTTGTTGAAAACCGGACATGGCACTCCAGTCGCCTT
CCCGTTCCGCTATCGGCTGAATTTGATTGCGAGTGAGATATTTATGCCAGCCAGCCAGACGCAGACGCGC
CGAGACAGAACTTAATGGGCCCGCTAACAGCGCGATTTGCTGGTGACCCAATGCGACCAGATGCTCCACG
CCCAGTCGCGTACCGTCTTCATGGGAGAAAATAATACTGTTGATGGGTGTCTGGTCAGAGACATCAAGAA
ATAACGCCGGAACATTAGTGCAGGCAGCTTCCACAGCAATGGCATCCTGGTCATCCAGCGGATAGTTAAT
GATCAGCCCACTGACGCGTTGCGCGAGAAGATTGTGCACCGCCGCTTTACAGGCTTCGACGCCGCTTCGT
TCTACCATCGACACCACCACGCTGGCACCCAGTTGATCGGCGCGAGATTTAATCGCCGCGACAATTTGCG
ACGGCGCGTGCAGGGCCAGACTGGAGGTGGCAACGCCAATCAGCAACGACTGTTTGCCCGCCAGTTGTTG
TGCCACGCGGTTGGGAATGTAATTCAGCTCCGCCATCGCCGCTTCCACTTTTTCCCGCGTTTTCGCAGAA
ACGTGGCTGGCCTGGTTCACCACGCGGGAAACGGTCTGATAAGAGACACCGGCATACTCTGCGACATCGT
ATAACGTTACTGGTTTCACATTCACCACCCTGAATTGACTCTCTTCCGGGCGCTATCATGCCATACCGCG
AAAGGTTTTGCACCATTCGATGGTGTCGGAATTTCGGGCAGCGTTGGGTCCTGGCCACGGGTGCGCATGA
TCTAGAGCTGCCTCGCGCGTTTCGGTGATGACGGTGAAAACCTCTGACACATGCAGCTCCCGGAGACGGT
CACAGCTTGTCTGTAAGCGGATGCCGGGAGCAGACAAGCCCGTCAGGGCGCGTCAGCGGGTGTTGGCGGG
TGTCGGGGCGCAGCCATGACCCAGTCACGTAGCGATAGCGGAGTGTATACTGGCTTAACTATGCGGCATC
AGAGCAGATTGTACTGAGAGTGCACCATATGCGGTGTGAAATACCGCACAGATGCGTAAGGAGAAAATAC
CGCATCAGGCGCTCTTCCGCTTCCTCGCTCACTGACTCGCTGCGCTCGGTCGTTCGGCTGCGGCGAGCGG
TATCAGCTCACTCAAAGGCGGTAATACGGTTATCCACAGAATCAGGGGATAACGCAGGAAAGAACATGTG
AGCAAAAGGCCAGCAAAAGGCCAGGAACCGTAAAAAGGCCGCGTTGCTGGCGTTTTTCCATAGGCTCCGC
CCCCCTGACGAGCATCACAAAAATCGACGCTCAAGTCAGAGGTGGCGAAACCCGACAGGACTATAAAGAT
ACCAGGCGTTTCCCCCTGGAAGCTCCCTCGTGCGCTCTCCTGTTCCGACCCTGCCGCTTACCGGATACCT
GTCCGCCTTTCTCCCTTCGGGAAGCGTGGCGCTTTCTCATAGCTCACGCTGTAGGTATCTCAGTTCGGTG
TAGGTCGTTCGCTCCAAGCTGGGCTGTGTGCACGAACCCCCCGTTCAGCCCGACCGCTGCGCCTTATCCG
GTAACTATCGTCTTGAGTCCAACCCGGTAAGACACGACTTATCGCCACTGGCAGCAGCCACTGGTAACAG
GATTAGCAGAGCGAGGTATGTAGGCGGTGCTACAGAGTTCTTGAAGTGGTGGCCTAACTACGGCTACACT
AGAAGGACAGTATTTGGTATCTGCGCTCTGCTGAAGCCAGTTACCTTCGGAAAAAGAGTTGGTAGCTCTT
GATCCGGCAAACAAACCACCGCTGGTAGCGGTGGTTTTTTTGTTTGCAAGCAGCAGATTACGCGCAGAAA
AAAAGGATCTCAAGAAGATCCTTTGATCTTTTCTACGGGGTCTGACGCTCAGTGGAACGAAAACTCACGT
TAAGGGATTTTGGTCATGAGATTATCAAAAAGGATCTTCACCTAGATCCTTTTAAATTAAAAATGAAGTT
TTAAATCAATCTAAAGTATATATGAGTAAACTTGGTCTGACAGTTACCAATGCTTAATCAGTGAGGCACC
TATCTCAGCGATCTGTCTATTTCGTTCATCCATAGTTGCCTGACTCCCCGTCGTGTAGATAACTACGATA
CGGGAGGGCTTACCATCTGGCCCCAGTGCTGCAATGATACCGCGAGACCCACGCTCACCGGCTCCAGATT
TATCAGCAATAAACCAGCCAGCCGGAAGGGCCGAGCGCAGAAGTGGTCCTGCAACTTTATCCGCCTCCAT
CCAGTCTATTAATTGTTGCCGGGAAGCTAGAGTAAGTAGTTCGCCAGTTAATAGTTTGCGCAACGTTGTT
GCCATTGCTACAGGCATCGTGGTGTCACGCTCGTCGTTTGGTATGGCTTCATTCAGCTCCGGTTCCCAAC
GATCAAGGCGAGTTACATGATCCCCCATGTTGTGCAAAAAAGCGGTTAGCTCCTTCGGTCCTCCGATCGT
TGTCAGAAGTAAGTTGGCCGCAGTGTTATCACTCATGGTTATGGCAGCACTGCATAATTCTCTTACTGTC
ATGCCATCCGTAAGATGCTTTTCTGTGACTGGTGAGTACTCAACCAAGTCATTCTGAGAATAGTGTATGC
GGCGACCGAGTTGCTCTTGCCCGGCGTCAATACGGGATAATACCGCGCCACATAGCAGAACTTTAAAAGT
GCTCATCATTGGAAAACGTTCTTCGGGGCGAAAACTCTCAAGGATCTTACCGCTGTTGAGATCCAGTTCG
ATGTAACCCACTCGTGCACCCAACTGATCTTCAGCATCTTTTACTTTCACCAGCGTTTCTGGGTGAGCAA
AAACAGGAAGGCAAAATGCCGCAAAAAAGGGAATAAGGGCGACACGGAAATGTTGAATACTCATACTCTT
CCTTTTTCAATATTATTGAAGCATTTATCAGGGTTATTGTCTCATGAGCGGATACATATTTGAATGTATT
TAGAAAAATAAACAAATAGGGGTTCCGCGCACATTTCCCCGAAAAGTGCCACCTGACGTCTAAGAAACCA
TTATTATCATGACATTAACCTATAAAAATAGGCGTATCACGAGGCCCTTTCGTCTTCACCTCGAGAAATC
ATAAAAAATTTATTTGCTTTGTGAGCGGATAACAATTTCACACAGAATTCATTAAAGAGGAGAAATTAAC
CATGGGACATCACCATCATCACCATCACCATTCAAAAATCGAAGAAGGTAAACTGGTAATCTGGATTAAC
GGCGATAAAGGCTATAACGGTCTCGCTGAAGTCGGTAAGAAATTCGAGAAAGATACCGGAATTAAAGTCA
CCGTTGAGCATCCGGATAAACTGGAAGAGAAATTCCCACAGGTTGCGGCAACTGGCGATGGCCCTGACAT
TATCTTCTGGGCACACGACCGCTTTGGTGGCTACGCTCAATCTGGCCTGTTGGCTGAAATCACCCCGGAC
AAAGCGTTCCAGGACAAGCTGTATCCGTTTACCTGGGATGCCGTACGTTACAACGGCAAGCTGATTGCTT
ACCCGATCGCTGTTGAAGCGTTATCGCTGATTTATAACAAAGATCTGCTGCCGAACCCGCCAAAAACCTG
GGAAGAGATCCCGGCGCTGGATAAAGAACTGAAAGCGAAAGGTAAGAGCGCGCTGATGTTCAACCTGCAA
GAACCGTACTTCACCTGGCCGCTGATTGCTGCTGACGGGGGTTATGCGTTCAAGTATGAAAACGGCAAGT
ACGACATTAAAGACGTGGGCGTGGATAACGCTGGCGCGAAAGCGGGTCTGACCTTCCTGGTTGACCTGAT
TAAAAACAAACACATGAATGCAGACACCGATTACTCCATCGCAGAAGCTGCCTTTAATAAAGGCGAAACA
GCGATGACCATCAACGGCCCGTGGGCATGGTCCAACATCGACACCAGCAAAGTGAATTATGGTGTAACGG
TACTGCCGACCTTCAAGGGTCAACCATCCAAACCGTTCGTTGGCGTGCTGAGCGCAGGTATTAACGCCGC
CAGTCCGAACAAAGAGCTGGCAAAAGAGTTCCTCGAAAACTATCTGCTGACTGATGAAGGTCTGGAAGCG
GTTAATAAAGACAAACCGCTGGGTGCCGTAGCGCTGAAGTCTTACGAGGAAGAGTTGGCGAAAGATCCAC
GTATTGCCGCCACTATGGAAAACGCCCAGAAAGGTGAAATCATGCCGAAC
Features (pLannotate 1.2.2; 21 found; start..end, strand, type, name):
    172..196     +  protein_bind   attB1: mutant version of attB; recombination site for the Gateway® BP reaction BP Clonase™
    199..216     +  CDS            capTEV™ (fragment): composite tag for in vivo biotinylation, TEV protease cleavage, and 6xHis tagging
    237..330     +  CDS            lacI (fragment): lac repressor; lacI; The lac repressor binds to the lac operator to inhibit transcription in E. coli. This inhibition can be relieved by adding lactose or isopropyl-β-D-thiogalactopyranoside (IPTG).
    343..432     +  CDS            3xHA: three tandem HA epitope tags
    439..876     +  CDS            mioC: MIOC_ECOLI - Also known as yieB. Experimental evidence at protein level: Swiss-Prot protein existence level 1. Probable electron transporter required for biotin synthase activity. From Escherichia coli (strain K12).
    884..908     -  protein_bind   attB2: mutant version of attB; recombination site for the Gateway® BP reaction BP Clonase™
    976..1070    +  terminator     lambda t0 terminator: transcription terminator from phage lambda
   1085..1113    +  promoter       cat promoter (fragment): promoter of the E. coli cat gene encoding chloramphenicol acetyltransferase
   1114..1770    +  CDS            cat: CAT_ECOLX - Experimental evidence at protein level: Swiss-Prot protein existence level 1. This enzyme is an effector of chloramphenicol resistance in bacteria. From Escherichia coli. This protein is used as a marker in many commonly used cloning vectors, such as pACYC184.
   1838..1924    +  terminator     rrnB T1 terminator: Escherichia coli rrnB; transcription terminator T1 from the E. coli rrnB gene
   1947..1964    -  promoter       tet promoter (fragment): E. coli promoter for tetracycline efflux protein gene
   1983..2004    -  protein_bind   CAP binding site: CAP binding activates transcription in the presence of cAMP. E. coli catabolite activator protein
   2017..3099    -  CDS            lacI: lac repressor; lacI; The lac repressor binds to the lac operator to inhibit transcription in E. coli. This inhibition can be relieved by adding lactose or isopropyl-β-D-thiogalactopyranoside (IPTG).
   3100..3177    -  promoter       lacIq promoter: lacI (mutant); In the lacIq allele, a single base change in the promoter boosts expression of the lacI gene about 10-fold.
   3226..3267    +  CDS            rop (fragment): Rop protein, which maintains plasmids at low copy number; rop
   3369..3509    +  misc_feature   bom: basis of mobility region from pBR322
   3695..4283    -  rep_origin     ori: high-copy-number ColE1/pMB1/pBR322/pUC origin of replication
   4454..5314    -  CDS            AmpR: β-lactamase; bla; confers resistance to ampicillin, carbenicillin, and related antibiotics
   5315..5419    -  promoter       AmpR promoter: bla
   5549..5565    +  protein_bind   lac operator: The lac repressor binds to the lac operator to inhibit transcription in E. coli. This inhibition can be relieved by adding lactose or isopropyl-β-D-thiogalactopyranoside (IPTG). lac repressor encoded by lacI
   5635..102     +  CDS            MBP (across the origin): maltose binding protein from E. coli; malE (mutated); This version of the gene does not encode a signal sequence, so MBP will remain in the cytosol.
