[The description below was written by a language model from this plasmid's Addgene catalogue record and pLannotate feature annotations shown in this document.]
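Description:
His8:MBP-tev-Arg-eK-Flv is a bacterial expression plasmid built on the pVP16 backbone by Gateway cloning and intended for producing a recombinant test substrate in E. coli (BL21 is the listed strain). It replicates from a high-copy ColE1/pMB1-type origin, with a pBR322 bom region and only a fragment of rop, and is selected with ampicillin through the bla gene. The feature table also shows a cat chloramphenicol acetyltransferase gene with a partial promoter downstream of the insert, although the catalogue lists only ampicillin as the selection. A full lacI gene under the lacIq promoter and a lac operator upstream of the fusion indicate IPTG-regulated expression. The promoter itself is not annotated, so the record does not identify it.

The open reading frame starts with the backbone-encoded 8xHis tag and a cytosolic (signal-sequence-free) maltose binding protein, which runs across the numbering origin into attB1. Between attB1 and attB2 lie a short TEV protease site, a roughly 90 bp segment, a 3xHA epitope and the E. coli flavin-binding protein MioC (about 450 bp), followed by the lambda t0 terminator. The software annotates the short segment as a lacI fragment, whereas the catalogue describes a lacZ derivative; it presumably corresponds to the "eK" linker in the name, but the record does not resolve the discrepancy. The name suggests that TEV cleavage removes the His8-MBP purification and solubility module and exposes an N-terminal arginine on the eK-3xHA-MioC reporter. The stated purpose is use as an artificial substrate in in vitro ubiquitination studies of the N-end rule pathway, with the HA tags available for detection.
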