Addgene plasmid #83385: His8:MBP-tev-Arg-eK-Flv
Purpose: bacterial expression vector pVP16 containing a derivative of E. coli lacZ fused with E. coli flavin binding protein MioC to be used in N-end rule in vitro ubiquitination studies
Depositing lab: Nico Dissmeyer. Depositing organization: Leibniz Institute of Plant Biochemistry (IPB).
Backbone
  Vector backbone: pVP16
  Vector type: Bacterial Expression, Synthetic Biology
Growth in bacteria
  Bacterial resistance: Ampicillin, 100 μg/mL
  Growth temperature: 37°C
  Growth strain: BL21
  Copy number: High Copy
Gene/Insert
  Gene/Insert name: flavin binding protein MioC
  Species: E. coli
  Insert size (bp): 450
  GenBank ID: WP_080028772.1
  Tag / fusion protein: 8xHis (N terminal on backbone); MBP (N terminal on backbone); 3xHA (N terminal on backbone)
  Cloning method: Gateway Cloning
  Sequencing primers: 5′ gatgtccgctttctggtatgc; 3′ GTTCTGAGGTCATTACTGG
Terms and licenses: Academic/Nonprofit Terms; Industry Terms: Not Available to Industry
How to cite: His8:MBP-tev-Arg-eK-Flv was a gift from Nico Dissmeyer (Addgene plasmid # 83385 ; http://n2t.net/addgene:83385 ; RRID:Addgene_83385)
